Addgene plasmid #134254: pLV-puro-N-Flag-h-SNRNP40
Purpose: Lentivector encoding Flag-tagged human SNRNP40
Depositing lab: Bruce Beutler. Depositing organization: University of Texas Southwestern Medical Center. Publication: Syndromic immune disorder caused by a viable hypomorphic allele of spliceosome component Snrnp40. Zhang D, Yue T, Choi JH, Nair-Gill E, Zhong X, Wang KW, Zhan X, Li X, Choi M, Tang M, Quan J, Hildebrand S, Moresco EMY, Beutler B. Nat Immunol. 2019 Oct;20(10):1322-1334. doi: 10.1038/s41590-019-0464-4. Epub 2019 Aug 19. PubMed 31427773.
Backbone
  Vector backbone: pLV-EF1a -MCS-IRES-Puro
  Backbone manufacturer: BioSettia
  Backbone size w/o insert (bp): 8800
  Total vector size (bp): 9900
  Vector type: Mammalian Expression, Lentiviral
  Selectable markers: Puromycin
Growth in bacteria
  Bacterial resistance: Ampicillin, 100 μg/mL
  Growth temperature: 37°C
  Growth strain: NEB Stable
  Copy number: High Copy
Gene/Insert
  Gene/Insert name: SNRP40 (alt name: 40K, HPRP8BP, PRP8BP, PRPF8BP, SPF38, WDR57)
  Species: H. sapiens (human)
  Insert size (bp): 1074
  GenBank ID: NM_004814
  Entrez Gene: SNRNP40 (a.k.a. 40K, HPRP8BP, PRP8BP, PRPF8BP, SPF38, WDR57)
  Promoter: EF1a
  Tag / fusion protein: Flag (N terminal on insert)
  Cloning method: Ligation Independent Cloning
  Sequencing primers: 5′ cttccatttcaggtgtcgtg; 3′ ttaccctgttatccctaggc
Terms and licenses: Academic/Nonprofit Terms; Industry Terms: Not Available to Industry
How to cite: pLV-puro-N-Flag-h-SNRNP40 was a gift from Bruce Beutler (Addgene plasmid # 134254 ; http://n2t.net/addgene:134254 ; RRID:Addgene_134254)
