[The description below was written by a language model from this plasmid's Addgene catalogue record and pLannotate feature annotations shown in this document.]
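Description:
pLV-puro-N-Flag-h-SNRNP40 is a third-generation-style, self-inactivating HIV-1 lentiviral transfer plasmid of about 9.9 kb, built on the commercial pLV-EF1a-MCS-IRES-Puro backbone, for expressing Flag-tagged human SNRNP40 in mammalian cells. It is maintained in E. coli through a high-copy ColE1/pUC-type origin with ampicillin resistance (β-lactamase). The bacterial portion also carries an f1 origin, remnants of a lac/lacZα cloning region, and T3 and T7 promoters. An SV40 poly(A) signal and SV40 origin lie just outside the 3' LTR.

The viral genome is transcribed in packaging cells from an RSV enhancer/promoter fused to a truncated 5' LTR, making it independent of Tat. It contains the Ψ packaging signal with a short gag fragment, the Rev response element for Rev-dependent nuclear export, the cPPT/CTS, and a ΔU3 3' LTR that inactivates LTR promoter activity after integration. The internal cassette is driven by the human EF-1α promoter with its intron A. It encodes an N-terminal Flag epitope (annotated as a short fragment matching the 3xFLAG sequence, consistent with a single tag) fused to the roughly 1.07 kb SNRNP40 coding sequence. SNRNP40 is a component of the U5 snRNP and the U4/U6-U5 tri-snRNP of the spliceosome. Downstream, an EMCV IRES directs translation of puromycin N-acetyltransferase from the same bicistronic transcript, so puromycin selection enriches for cells that also express the tagged protein, and a WPRE enhances transcript expression.

The construct suits stable or transient expression of SNRNP40, with the Flag tag allowing antibody-based detection or pull-down; the record states no more specific application than encoding Flag-tagged human SNRNP40.
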