Features (pLannotate 1.2.2; 31 found; start..end, strand, type, name):
      9..235     +  promoter       RSV promoter: Rous sarcoma virus enhancer/promoter
    236..416     +  LTR            5' LTR (truncated): truncated 5' long terminal repeat (LTR) from HIV-1
    463..588     +  misc_feature   HIV-1 Ψ: packaging signal of human immunodeficiency virus type 1
    572..935     +  CDS            HIV-1 gag (fragment): gag protein from human immunodeficiency virus 1; gag
   1081..1314    +  misc_feature   RRE: The Rev response element (RRE) of HIV-1 allows for Rev-dependent mRNA export from the nucleus to the cytoplasm.
   1691..1791    +  CDS            Rev (fragment): human immunodeficiency virus 1 (HIV-1) Rev protein; rev; enhances nuclear export of unspliced and incompletely spliced viral mRNAs
   1810..1926    +  misc_feature   cPPT/CTS: central polypurine tract and central termination sequence of HIV-1
   2149..2360    +  promoter       EF-1α core promoter: core promoter for human elongation factor EF-1α
   2361..2474    +  intron         EF-1α intron A (fragment): intron upstream of the start codon of human EF-1α
   3100..3303    +  intron         EF-1α intron A: truncated intron upstream of the start codon of human EF-1α
   3306..3323    +  exon           EF-1α exon (fragment): truncated exon 2 from human EF-1α, beginning with a GT-to-CC mutation that reduces splicing efficiency
   3350..3370    +  CDS            3xFLAG (fragment): three tandem FLAG® epitope tags
   3381..4451    +  CDS            SNRNP40: SNR40_HUMAN - Also known as PRP8BP, SFP38, WDR57. Experimental evidence at protein level: Swiss-Prot protein existence level 1. Required for pre-mRNA splicing as component of the activated spliceosome (PubMed:11991638, PubMed:28502770, PubMed:28781166, PubMed:28076346, PubMed:30315277, PubMed:29360106, PubMed:29301961, PubMed:30705154). Component of the U5 small nuclear ribonucleoprotein (snRNP) complex and the U4/U6-U5 tri-snRNP complex, building blocks of the spliceosome (PubMed:9774689, PubMed:16723661, PubMed:26912367). From Homo sapiens (Human).
   4564..5147    +  misc_feature   IRES2: internal ribosome entry site (IRES) of the encephalomyocarditis virus (EMCV)
   5171..5770    +  CDS            PuroR: puromycin N-acetyltransferase; pac from Streptomyces alboniger; confers resistance to puromycin
   5785..6373    +  misc_feature   WPRE: woodchuck hepatitis virus posttranscriptional regulatory element
   6390..6458    +  CDS            nef (fragment): NEF_HV1Z2 - Experimental evidence at protein level: Swiss-Prot protein existence level 1. Extracellular Nef protein targets CD4(+) T-lymphocytes for apoptosis by interacting with CXCR4 surface receptors. From Human immunodeficiency virus type 1 group M subtype D (isolate Z2/CDC-Z34) (HIV-1).
   6460..6693    +  LTR            3' LTR (ΔU3): self-inactivating 3' long terminal repeat (LTR) from HIV-1
   6765..6886    +  polyA_signal   SV40 poly(A) signal: SV40 polyadenylation signal
   6926..7061    +  rep_origin     SV40 ori: SV40 origin of replication
   7082..7100    -  promoter       T7 promoter: promoter for bacteriophage T7 RNA polymerase
   7108..7263    +  CDS            lacZα (fragment): LacZα fragment of β-galactosidase; lacZ fragment
   7268..7696    +  rep_origin     f1 ori (sequence partly withheld): f1 bacteriophage origin of replication; arrow indicates direction of (+) strand synthesis
   7749..7853    +  promoter       AmpR promoter: bla
   7854..8714    +  CDS            AmpR: β-lactamase; bla; confers resistance to ampicillin, carbenicillin, and related antibiotics
   8885..9473    +  rep_origin     ori: high-copy-number ColE1/pMB1/pBR322/pUC origin of replication
   9656..9748    +  CDS            lacI (fragment): lac repressor; lacI; The lac repressor binds to the lac operator to inhibit transcription in E. coli. This inhibition can be relieved by adding lactose or isopropyl-β-D-thiogalactopyranoside (IPTG).
   9761..9782    +  protein_bind   CAP binding site: CAP binding activates transcription in the presence of cAMP. E. coli catabolite activator protein
   9797..9827    +  promoter       lac promoter: promoter for the E. coli lac operon
   9835..9851    +  protein_bind   lac operator: The lac repressor binds to the lac operator to inhibit transcription in E. coli. This inhibition can be relieved by adding lactose or isopropyl-β-D-thiogalactopyranoside (IPTG). lac repressor encoded by lacI
   9896..9914    +  promoter       T3 promoter: promoter for bacteriophage T3 RNA polymerase
>Addgene plasmid #134254 | pLV-puro-N-Flag-h-SNRNP40 | addgene full sequence | sequence record 275353 | Addgene NGS Result
AAGCTTAATGTAGTCTTATGCAATACTCTTGTAGTCTTGCAACATGGTAACGATGAGTTAGCAACATGCC
TTACAAGGAGAGAAAAAGCACCGTGCATGCCGATTGGTGGAAGTAAGGTGGTACGATCGTGCCTTATTAG
GAAGGCAACAGACGGGTCTGACATGGATTGGACGAACCACTGAATTGCCGCATTGCAGAGATATTGTATT
TAAGTGCCTAGCTCGATACATAAACGGGTCTCTCTGGTTAGACCAGATCTGAGCCTGGGAGCTCTCTGGC
TAACTAGGGAACCCACTGCTTAAGCCTCAATAAAGCTTGCCTTGAGTGCTTCAAGTAGTGTGTGCCCGTC
TGTTGTGTGACTCTGGTAACTAGAGATCCCTCAGACCCTTTTAGTCAGTGTGGAAAATCTCTAGCAGTGG
CGCCCGAACAGGGACTTGAAAGCGAAAGGGAAACCAGAGGAGCTCTCTCGACGCAGGACTCGGCTTGCTG
AAGCGCGCACGGCAAGAGGCGAGGGGCGGCGACTGGTGAGTACGCCAAAAATTTTGACTAGCGGAGGCTA
GAAGGAGAGAGATGGGTGCGAGAGCGTCAGTATTAAGCGGGGGAGAATTAGATCGCGATGGGAAAAAATT
CGGTTAAGGCCAGGGGGAAAGAAAAAATATAAATTAAAACATATAGTATGGGCAAGCAGGGAGCTAGAAC
GATTCGCAGTTAATCCTGGCCTGTTAGAAACATCAGAAGGCTGTAGACAAATACTGGGACAGCTACAACC
ATCCCTTCAGACAGGATCAGAAGAACTTAGATCATTATATAATACAGTAGCAACCCTCTATTGTGTGCAT
CAAAGGATAGAGATAAAAGACACCAAGGAAGCTTTAGACAAGATAGAGGAAGAGCAAAACAAAAGTAAGA
CCACCGCACAGCAAGCGGCCGCTGATCTTCAGACCTGGAGGAGGAGATATGAGGGACAATTGGAGAAGTG
AATTATATAAATATAAAGTAGTAAAAATTGAACCATTAGGAGTAGCACCCACCAAGGCAAAGAGAAGAGT
GGTGCAGAGAGAAAAAAGAGCAGTGGGAATAGGAGCTTTGTTCCTTGGGTTCTTGGGAGCAGCAGGAAGC
ACTATGGGCGCAGCGTCAATGACGCTGACGGTACAGGCCAGACAATTATTGTCTGGTATAGTGCAGCAGC
AGAACAATTTGCTGAGGGCTATTGAGGCGCAACAGCATCTGTTGCAACTCACAGTCTGGGGCATCAAGCA
GCTCCAGGCAAGAATCCTGGCTGTGGAAAGATACCTAAAGGATCAACAGCTCCTGGGGATTTGGGGTTGC
TCTGGAAAACTCATTTGCACCACTGCTGTGCCTTGGAATGCTAGTTGGAGTAATAAATCTCTGGAACAGA
TTTGGAATCACACGACCTGGATGGAGTGGGACAGAGAAATTAACAATTACACAAGCTTAATACACTCCTT
AATTGAAGAATCGCAAAACCAGCAAGAAAAGAATGAACAAGAATTATTGGAATTAGATAAATGGGCAAGT
TTGTGGAATTGGTTTAACATAACAAATTGGCTGTGGTATATAAAATTATTCATAATGATAGTAGGAGGCT
TGGTAGGTTTAAGAATAGTTTTTGCTGTACTTTCTATAGTGAATAGAGTTAGGCAGGGATATTCACCATT
ATCGTTTCAGACCCACCTCCCAACCCCGAGGGGACCCGACAGGCCCGAAGGAATAGAAGAAGAAGGTGGA
GAGAGAGACAGAGACAGATCCATTCGATTAGTGAACGGATCTCGACGGTATCGGTTAACTTTTAAAAGAA
AAGGGGGGATTGGGGGGTACAGTGCAGGGGAAAGAATAGTAGACATAATAGCAACAGACATACAAACTAA
AGAATTACAAAAACAAATTACAAAATTCAAAATTTTATCGATGCCTCCCCGTCACCACCCCCCCCAACCC
GCCCCGACCGGAGCTGAGAGTAATTCATACAAAAGGACTCGCCCCTGCCTTGGGGAATCCCAGGGACCGT
CGTTAAACTCCCACTAACGTAGAACCCAGAGATCGCTGCGTTCCCGCCCCCTCACCCGCCCGCTCTCGTC
ATCACTGAGGTGGAGAAGAGCATGCGTGAGGCTCCGGTGCCCGTCAGTGGGCAGAGCGCACATCGCCCAC
AGTCCCCGAGAAGTTGGGGGGAGGGGTCGGCAATTGAACCGGTGCCTAGAGAAGGTGGCGCGGGGTAAAC
TGGGAAAGTGATGTCGTGTACTGGCTCCGCCTTTTTCCCGAGGGTGGGGGAGAACCGTATATAAGTGCAG
TAGTCGCCGTGAACGTTCTTTTTCGCAACGGGTTTGCCGCCAGAACACAGGTAAGTGCCGTGTGTGGTTC
CCGCGGGCCTGGCCTCTTTACGGGTTATGGCCCTTGCGTGCCTTGAATTACTTCCACGCCCCTGGCTGCA
GTACGTGATTCTTGATCCCGAGCTTCGGGTTGGAAGTGGGTGGGAGAGTTCGAGGCCTTGCGCTTAAGGA
GCCCCTTCGCCTCGTGCTTGAGTTGAGGCCTGGCTTGGGCGCTGGGGCCGCCGCGTGCGAATCTGGTGGC
ACCTTCGCGCCTGTCTCGCTGCTTTCGATAAGTCTCTAGCCATTTAAAATTTTTGATGATATCCTGCGAC
GCTTTTTTTTTGGCAAGATAGTCTTGTAAATGCGGGCCAAGATCTGCACACTGGTATTTCGGTTTTTGGG
GCCGCGGGCGGCGACGGGGCCCGTGCGTCCCAGCGCACATGTTCGGCGAGGCGGGGCCTGCGAGCGCGGC
CACCGAGAATCGGACGGGGGTAGTCTCAAGCTGGCCGGCCTGCTCTGGTGCCTGGCCTCGCGCCGCCGTG
TATCGCCCCGCCCTGGGCGGCAAGGCTGGCCCGGTCGGCACCAGTTGCGTGAGCGGAAAGATGGCCGCTT
CCCGGCCCTGCTGCAGGGAGCTCAAAATGGAGGACGCGGCGCTCGGGAGAGCGGGCGGGTGAGTCACCCA
CACAAAGGAAAAGGGCCTTTCCGTCCTCAGCCGTCGCTTCATGTGACTCCACGGAGTACCGGGCGCCGTC
CAGGCACCTCGATTAGTTCTCGAGCTTTTGGAGTACGTCGTCTTTAGGTTGGGGGGAGGGGTTTTATGCG
ATGGAGTTTCCCCACACTGAGTGGGTGGAGACTGAAGTTAGGCCAGCTTGGCACTTGATGTAATTCTCCT
TGGAATTTGCCCTTTTTGAGTTTGGATCTTGGTTCATTCTCAAGCCTCAGACAGTGGTTCAAAGTTTTTT
TCTTCCATTTCAGGTGTCGTGAAAACTACCCCTGAGCTCCTTAAGGTTAACGCCACCATGGACTACAAAG
ACGATGACGACAAGTCTAGAATGATAGAACAGCAGAAGCGTAAGGGCCCAGAGTTGCCGCTGGTTCCAGT
CAAGCGGCAGCGGCATGAGTTGCTGTTGGGAGCGGGGTCTGGCCCAGGAGCCGGGCAGCAGCAGGCGACG
CCGGGAGCCTTGCTGCAAGCGGGACCTCCAAGATGTTCCTCCCTTCAAGCCCCAATCATGCTGCTCTCTG
GACATGAAGGGGAAGTCTACTGCTGCAAGTTCCACCCCAACGGATCCACCTTAGCATCTGCAGGATTTGA
CCGACTGATATTACTGTGGAATGTCTATGGTGACTGTGATAACTATGCCACACTGAAGGGACACAGTGGA
GCAGTGATGGAATTGCATTACAACACAGATGGCAGTATGCTTTTCTCAGCATCCACAGATAAAACCGTGG
CTGTGTGGGATAGTGAAACAGGTGAGAGGGTTAAAAGGCTAAAGGGACATACTTCCTTTGTGAATTCCTG
TTATCCAGCCAGGAGAGGCCCTCAGCTTGTCTGCACTGGCAGTGACGATGGCACAGTTAAGCTTTGGGAC
ATCCGGAAGAAAGCAGCCATCCAGACATTTCAGAACACGTACCAGGTGTTAGCTGTGACCTTCAATGACA
CAAGTGATCAGATTATTTCTGGTGGAATAGACAATGATATCAAGGTCTGGGACCTGCGCCAGAACAAGCT
AACCTACACCATGAGAGGCCATGCAGATTCAGTGACTGGCCTGAGTTTAAGTTCTGAAGGCTCTTATCTT
TTGTCCAATGCAATGGACAATACAGTTCGTGTCTGGGATGTCCGGCCATTTGCCCCCAAAGAGAGATGTG
TAAAGATATTTCAAGGAAATGTGCACAACTTTGAAAAGAACCTTCTGAGATGTTCTTGGTCACCTGATGG
AAGCAAAATAGCAGCTGGCTCAGCCGACAGGTTTGTTTATGTGTGGGATACCACAAGCAGGAGAATATTG
TATAAGCTGCCCGGCCATGCTGGCTCCATCAATGAAGTGGCTTTCCACCCTGATGAGCCCATCATTATCT
CAGCATCGAGTGACAAGAGACTGTATATGGGAGAGATTCAGTGAGGATCCAATATTCCCGGGCTCGAGCC
ATGGAAGCTTGATATCTAACTGACTGAACCGGTGGTACCGATCCACGCGTCTCCGGCCTAGGGATAACAG
GGTAATCCGCTAGCCCCTCTCCCTCCCCCCCCCCTAACGTTACTGGCCGAAGCCGCTTGGAATAAGGCCG
GTGTGCGTTTGTCTATATGTTATTTTCCACCATATTGCCGTCTTTTGGCAATGTGAGGGCCCGGAAACCT
GGCCCTGTCTTCTTGACGAGCATTCCTAGGGGTCTTTCCCCTCTCGCCAAAGGAATGCAAGGTCTGTTGA
ATGTCGTGAAGGAAGCAGTTCCTCTGGAAGCTTCTTGAAGACAAACAACGTCTGTAGCGACCCTTTGCAG
GCAGCGGAACCCCCCACCTGGCGACAGGTGCCTCTGCGGCCAAAAGCCACGTGTATAAGATACACCTGCA
AAGGCGGCACAACCCCAGTGCCACGTTGTGAGTTGGATAGTTGTGGAAAGAGTCAAATGGCTCTCCTCAA
GCGTATTCAACAAGGGGCTGAAGGATGCCCAGAAGGTACCCCATTGTATGGGATCTGATCTGGGGCCTCG
GTACACATGCTTTACATGTGTTTAGTCGAGGTTAAAAAAACGTCTAGGCCCCCCGAACCACGGGGACGTG
GTTTTCCTTTGAAAAACACGATGATAATATGGCCACACTAGAGATCCACCGGTCGCCACCATGACCGAGT
ACAAGCCCACGGTGCGCCTCGCCACCCGCGACGACGTCCCCAGGGCCGTACGCACCCTCGCCGCCGCGTT
CGCCGACTACCCCGCCACGCGCCACACCGTCGATCCGGACCGCCACATCGAGCGGGTCACCGAGCTGCAA
GAACTCTTCCTCACGCGCGTCGGGCTCGACATCGGCAAGGTGTGGGTCGCGGACGACGGCGCCGCGGTGG
CGGTCTGGACCACGCCGGAGAGCGTCGAAGCGGGGGCGGTGTTCGCCGAGATCGGCCCGCGCATGGCCGA
GTTGAGCGGTTCCCGGCTGGCCGCGCAGCAACAGATGGAAGGCCTCCTGGCGCCGCACCGGCCCAAGGAG
CCCGCGTGGTTCCTGGCCACCGTCGGCGTCTCGCCCGACCACCAGGGCAAGGGTCTGGGCAGCGCCGTCG
TGCTCCCCGGAGTGGAGGCGGCCGAGCGCGCCGGGGTGCCCGCCTTCCTGGAGACCTCCGCGCCCCGCAA
CCTCCCCTTCTACGAGCGGCTCGGCTTCACCGTCACCGCCGACGTCGAGGTGCCCGAAGGACCGCGCACC
TGGTGCATGACCCGCAAGCCCGGTGCCTGAGCGGCCGCGTCGACAATCAACCTCTGGATTACAAAATTTG
TGAAAGATTGACTGGTATTCTTAACTATGTTGCTCCTTTTACGCTATGTGGATACGCTGCTTTAATGCCT
TTGTATCATGCTATTGCTTCCCGTATGGCTTTCATTTTCTCCTCCTTGTATAAATCCTGGTTGCTGTCTC
TTTATGAGGAGTTGTGGCCCGTTGTCAGGCAACGTGGCGTGGTGTGCACTGTGTTTGCTGACGCAACCCC
CACTGGTTGGGGCATTGCCACCACCTGTCAGCTCCTTTCCGGGACTTTCGCTTTCCCCCTCCCTATTGCC
ACGGCGGAACTCATCGCCGCCTGCCTTGCCCGCTGCTGGACAGGGGCTCGGCTGTTGGGCACTGACAATT
CCGTGGTGTTGTCGGGGAAGCTGACGTCCTTTCCATGGCTGCTCGCCTGTGTTGCCACCTGGATTCTGCG
CGGGACGTCCTTCTGCTACGTCCCTTCGGCCCTCAATCCAGCGGACCTTCCTTCCCGCGGCCTGCTGCCG
GCTCTGCGGCCTCTTCCGCGTCTTCGCCTTCGCCCTCAGACGAGTCGGATCTCCCTTTGGGCCGCCTCCC
CGCCTGGAATTCGAGCTCGGTACCTTTAAGACCAATGACTTACAAGGCAGCTGTAGATCTTAGCCACTTT
TTAAAAGAAAAGGGGGGACTGGAAGGGCTAATTCACTCCCAACGAAGACAAGATCTGCTTTTTGCTTGTA
CTGGGTCTCTCTGGTTAGACCAGATCTGAGCCTGGGAGCTCTCTGGCTAACTAGGGAACCCACTGCTTAA
GCCTCAATAAAGCTTGCCTTGAGTGCTTCAAGTAGTGTGTGCCCGTCTGTTGTGTGACTCTGGTAACTAG
AGATCCCTCAGACCCTTTTAGTCAGTGTGGAAAATCTCTAGCAGTAGTAGTTCATGTCATCTTATTATTC
AGTATTTATAACTTGCAAAGAAATGAATATCAGAGAGTGAGAGGAACTTGTTTATTGCAGCTTATAATGG
TTACAAATAAAGCAATAGCATCACAAATTTCACAAATAAAGCATTTTTTTCACTGCATTCTAGTTGTGGT
TTGTCCAAACTCATCAATGTATCTTATCATGTCTGGCTCTAGCTATCCCGCCCCTAACTCCGCCCATCCC
GCCCCTAACTCCGCCCAGTTCCGCCCATTCTCCGCCCCATGGCTGACTAATTTTTTTTATTTATGCAGAG
GCCGAGGCCGCCTCGGCCTCTGAGCTATTCCAGAAGTAGTGAGGAGGCTTTTTTGGAGGCCTAGGGACGT
ACCCAATTCGCCCTATAGTGAGTCGTATTACGCGCGCTCACTGGCCGTCGTTTTACAACGTCGTGACTGG
GAAAACCCTGGCGTTACCCAACTTAATCGCCTTGCAGCACATCCCCCTTTCGCCAGCTGGCGTAATAGCG
AAGAGGCCCGCACCGATCGCCCTTCCCAACAGTTGCGCAGCCTGAATGGCGAATGGG
[124 nt withheld, positions 7268-7391]
C
[91 nt withheld, positions 7393-7483]
A
[49 nt withheld, positions 7485-7533]
CCTTTGACGTTGGAGTCCACGTTCTTT
[37 nt withheld, positions 7561-7597]
ACCCTATCTCGGTCTATTCTTTTGATTTATAAGGGATTTTGCCGATTTCGGCCTATTGGTTAAAAAATGA
GCTGATTTAACAAAAATTTAACGCGAATTTTAACAAAATATTAACGCTTACAATTTAGGTGGCACTTTTC
GGGGAAATGTGCGCGGAACCCCTATTTGTTTATTTTTCTAAATACATTCAAATATGTATCCGCTCATGAG
ACAATAACCCTGATAAATGCTTCAATAATATTGAAAAAGGAAGAGTATGAGTATTCAACATTTCCGTGTC
GCCCTTATTCCCTTTTTTGCGGCATTTTGCCTTCCTGTTTTTGCTCACCCAGAAACGCTGGTGAAAGTAA
AAGATGCTGAAGATCAGTTGGGTGCACGAGTGGGTTACATCGAACTGGATCTCAACAGCGGTAAGATCCT
TGAGAGTTTTCGCCCCGAAGAACGTTTTCCAATGATGAGCACTTTTAAAGTTCTGCTATGTGGCGCGGTA
TTATCCCGTATTGACGCCGGGCAAGAGCAACTCGGTCGCCGCATACACTATTCTCAGAATGACTTGGTTG
AGTACTCACCAGTCACAGAAAAGCATCTTACGGATGGCATGACAGTAAGAGAATTATGCAGTGCTGCCAT
AACCATGAGTGATAACACTGCGGCCAACTTACTTCTGACAACGATCGGAGGACCGAAGGAGCTAACCGCT
TTTTTGCACAACATGGGGGATCATGTAACTCGCCTTGATCGTTGGGAACCGGAGCTGAATGAAGCCATAC
CAAACGACGAGCGTGACACCACGATGCCTGTAGCAATGGCAACAACGTTGCGCAAACTATTAACTGGCGA
ACTACTTACTCTAGCTTCCCGGCAACAATTAATAGACTGGATGGAGGCGGATAAAGTTGCAGGACCACTT
CTGCGCTCGGCCCTTCCGGCTGGCTGGTTTATTGCTGATAAATCTGGAGCCGGTGAGCGTGGGTCTCGCG
GTATCATTGCAGCACTGGGGCCAGATGGTAAGCCCTCCCGTATCGTAGTTATCTACACGACGGGGAGTCA
GGCAACTATGGATGAACGAAATAGACAGATCGCTGAGATAGGTGCCTCACTGATTAAGCATTGGTAACTG
TCAGACCAAGTTTACTCATATATACTTTAGATTGATTTAAAACTTCATTTTTAATTTAAAAGGATCTAGG
TGAAGATCCTTTTTGATAATCTCATGACCAAAATCCCTTAACGTGAGTTTTCGTTCCACTGAGCGTCAGA
CCCCGTAGAAAAGATCAAAGGATCTTCTTGAGATCCTTTTTTTCTGCGCGTAATCTGCTGCTTGCAAACA
AAAAAACCACCGCTACCAGCGGTGGTTTGTTTGCCGGATCAAGAGCTACCAACTCTTTTTCCGAAGGTAA
CTGGCTTCAGCAGAGCGCAGATACCAAATACTGTTCTTCTAGTGTAGCCGTAGTTAGGCCACCACTTCAA
GAACTCTGTAGCACCGCCTACATACCTCGCTCTGCTAATCCTGTTACCAGTGGCTGCTGCCAGTGGCGAT
AAGTCGTGTCTTACCGGGTTGGACTCAAGACGATAGTTACCGGATAAGGCGCAGCGGTCGGGCTGAACGG
GGGGTTCGTGCACACAGCCCAGCTTGGAGCGAACGACCTACACCGAACTGAGATACCTACAGCGTGAGCT
ATGAGAAAGCGCCACGCTTCCCGAAGGGAGAAAGGCGGACAGGTATCCGGTAAGCGGCAGGGTCGGAACA
GGAGAGCGCACGAGGGAGCTTCCAGGGGGAAACGCCTGGTATCTTTATAGTCCTGTCGGGTTTCGCCACC
TCTGACTTGAGCGTCGATTTTTGTGATGCTCGTCAGGGGGGCGGAGCCTATGGAAAAACGCCAGCAACGC
GGCCTTTTTACGGTTCCTGGCCTTTTGCTGGCCTTTTGCTCACATGTTCTTTCCTGCGTTATCCCCTGAT
TCTGTGGATAACCGTATTACCGCCTTTGAGTGAGCTGATACCGCTCGCCGCAGCCGAACGACCGAGCGCA
GCGAGTCAGTGAGCGAGGAAGCGGAAGAGCGCCCAATACGCAAACCGCCTCTCCCCGCGCGTTGGCCGAT
TCATTAATGCAGCTGGCACGACAGGTTTCCCGACTGGAAAGCGGGCAGTGAGCGCAACGCAATTAATGTG
AGTTAGCTCACTCATTAGGCACCCCAGGCTTTACACTTTATGCTTCCGGCTCGTATGTTGTGTGGAATTG
TGAGCGGATAACAATTTCACACAGGAAACAGCTATGACCATGATTACGCCAAGCGCGCAATTAACCCTCA
CTAAAGGGAACAAAAGCTGGAGCTGC
